Addgene plasmid #60861: phMYT1L-N106
Purpose: Expresses MYT1L under the EF1a promoter
Depositing lab: Andrew Yoo. Depositing organization: Washington University in Saint Louis. Publication: Generation of Human Striatal Neurons by MicroRNA-Dependent Direct Conversion of Fibroblasts. Victor MB, Richner M, Hermanstyne TO, Ransdell JL, Sobieski C, Deng PY, Klyachko VA, Nerbonne JM, Yoo AS. Neuron. 2014 Oct 22;84(2):311-23. doi: 10.1016/j.neuron.2014.10.016. Epub 2014 Oct 22. PubMed 25374357.
Backbone
  Vector backbone: N106
  Backbone manufacturer: Homemade
  Backbone size w/o insert (bp): 8465
  Total vector size (bp): 12020
  Vector type: Mammalian Expression, Lentiviral
  Selectable markers: Blasticidin
Growth in bacteria
  Bacterial resistance: Ampicillin, 100 μg/mL
  Growth temperature: 37°C
  Growth strain: Stbl3
  Copy number: High Copy
Gene/Insert
  Gene/Insert name: MYT1L (alt name: NZF1)
  Species: H. sapiens (human)
  GenBank ID: NM_015025.2
  Entrez Gene: MYT1L (a.k.a. MRD39, NZF1, ZC2H2C2, ZC2HC4B, myT1-L)
  Promoter: EF1a
  Cloning method: Ligation Independent Cloning
  Sequencing primers: 5′ GGCACTTGATGTAATTCTCCTTG; 3′ GTGGATGTGGAATGTGTGCGA
Terms and licenses: Academic/Nonprofit Terms; Industry Terms: Not Available to Industry
How to cite: phMYT1L-N106 was a gift from Andrew Yoo (Addgene plasmid # 60861 ; http://n2t.net/addgene:60861 ; RRID:Addgene_60861)
