[The description below was written by a language model from this plasmid's Addgene catalogue record and pLannotate feature annotations shown in this document.]
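Description:
phMYT1L-N106 is a 12,020 bp HIV-1-derived lentiviral transfer plasmid for expressing human MYT1L (also known as NZF1) in mammalian cells. It is built on a homemade backbone called N106. In bacteria it is maintained through a high-copy ColE1/pUC-type origin and selected with ampicillin via the β-lactamase gene. Remnants of a lac promoter/operator region and an SV40 polyadenylation signal lie in the plasmid backbone outside the viral unit.

The proviral region is bounded by two HIV-1 LTR sequences, both annotated as truncated. nef-homologous fragments lie immediately upstream of each, which probably reflects the overlap of nef with the U3 region. The table does not indicate whether the 3' LTR carries a self-inactivating deletion. Between the LTRs are the Ψ packaging signal with a partial gag sequence, the Rev response element for Rev-dependent nuclear export of the genomic RNA, and the cPPT/CTS, which aids nuclear import of the reverse-transcribed genome. The payload begins with the human EF-1α core promoter and its intron A, which drive the MYT1L coding sequence; no epitope tag or reporter is annotated. A separate mouse PGK promoter then drives blasticidin S deaminase, so transduced cells can be selected with blasticidin. A WPRE follows the two cassettes to enhance transcript stability and expression.

Constitutive expression and drug selection run from independent promoters, so stable MYT1L-expressing populations can be generated after viral packaging and transduction. The associated publication concerns microRNA-dependent direct conversion of human fibroblasts into striatal neurons, consistent with use of this vector to deliver MYT1L as a neurogenic transcription factor in such reprogramming experiments.
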