Features (pLannotate 1.2.2; 24 found; start..end, strand, type, name):
    377..634     +  LTR            5' LTR (truncated): truncated 5' long terminal repeat (LTR) from HIV-1
    681..806     +  misc_feature   HIV-1 Ψ: packaging signal of human immunodeficiency virus type 1
    790..1128    +  CDS            HIV-1 gag (fragment): gag protein from human immunodeficiency virus 1; gag
   1303..1536    +  misc_feature   RRE: The Rev response element (RRE) of HIV-1 allows for Rev-dependent mRNA export from the nucleus to the cytoplasm.
   1913..2013    +  CDS            Rev (fragment): human immunodeficiency virus 1 (HIV-1) Rev protein; rev; enhances nuclear export of unspliced and incompletely spliced viral mRNAs
   2028..2144    +  misc_feature   cPPT/CTS: central polypurine tract and central termination sequence of HIV-1
   2221..2432    +  promoter       EF-1α core promoter: core promoter for human elongation factor EF-1α
   2433..3371    +  intron         EF-1α intron A: intron upstream of the start codon of human EF-1α
   3399..6950    +  CDS            MYT1L: MYT1L_HUMAN - Also known as KIAA1106 From Homo sapiens (Human).
   6994..7493    +  promoter       PGK promoter: mouse phosphoglycerate kinase 1 promoter
   7520..7918    +  CDS            BSD: blasticidin S deaminase; Aspergillus terreus BSD; confers resistance to blasticidin
   7942..8530    +  misc_feature   WPRE: woodchuck hepatitis virus posttranscriptional regulatory element
   8547..8651    +  CDS            nef (fragment): NEF_HV1Z2 - Experimental evidence at protein level: Swiss-Prot protein existence level 1. Extracellular Nef protein targets CD4(+) T-lymphocytes for apoptosis by interacting with CXCR4 surface receptors. From Human immunodeficiency virus type 1 group M subtype D (isolate Z2/CDC-Z34) (HIV-1).
   8650..9066    +  CDS            nef (fragment): NEF_HV1BR - Experimental evidence at protein level: Swiss-Prot protein existence level 1. Extracellular Nef protein targets CD4(+) T-lymphocytes for apoptosis by interacting with CXCR4 surface receptors (PubMed:14990729). From Human immunodeficiency virus type 1 group M subtype B (isolate BRU/LAI) (HIV-1).
   9114..9371    +  LTR            5' LTR (truncated): truncated 5' long terminal repeat (LTR) from HIV-1
   9522..9544    -  protein_bind   lac operator (fragment): The lac repressor binds to the lac operator to inhibit transcription in E. coli. This inhibition can be relieved by adding lactose or isopropyl-β-D-thiogalactopyranoside (IPTG). lac repressor encoded by lacI
   9548..9578    -  promoter       lac promoter: promoter for the E. coli lac operon
   9593..9614    -  protein_bind   CAP binding site: CAP binding activates transcription in the presence of cAMP. E. coli catabolite activator protein
   9627..9719    -  CDS            lacI (fragment): lac repressor; lacI; The lac repressor binds to the lac operator to inhibit transcription in E. coli. This inhibition can be relieved by adding lactose or isopropyl-β-D-thiogalactopyranoside (IPTG).
   9902..10487   -  rep_origin     ori: high-copy-number ColE1/pMB1/pBR322/pUC origin of replication
  10658..11518   -  CDS            AmpR: β-lactamase; bla; confers resistance to ampicillin, carbenicillin, and related antibiotics
  11519..11623   -  promoter       AmpR promoter: bla
  11671..11805   +  polyA_signal   SV40 poly(A) signal: SV40 polyadenylation signal
  12020..329     +  CDS            nef (fragment) (across the origin): NEF_HV1BR - Experimental evidence at protein level: Swiss-Prot protein existence level 1. Extracellular Nef protein targets CD4(+) T-lymphocytes for apoptosis by interacting with CXCR4 surface receptors (PubMed:14990729). From Human immunodeficiency virus type 1 group M subtype B (isolate BRU/LAI) (HIV-1).
>Addgene plasmid #60861 | phMYT1L-N106 | depositor full sequence | sequence record 98133 | phMYT1L-N106 sequence 12020 bps
TGGAAGGGCTAATTCACTCCCAAAGAAGACAAGATATCCTTGATCTGTGGATCTACCACACACAAGGCTA
CTTCCCTGATTAGCAGAACTACACACCAGGGCCAGGGGTCAGATATCCACTGACCTTTGGATGGTGCTAC
AAGCTAGTACCAGTTGAGCCAGATAAGGTAGAAGAGGCCAATAAAGGAGAGAACACCAGCTTGTTACACC
CTGTGAGCCTGCATGGGATGGATGACCCGGAGAGAGAAGTGTTAGAGTGGAGGTTTGACAGCCGCCTAGC
ATTTCATCACGTGGCCCGAGAGCTGCATCCGGAGTACTTCAAGAACTGCTGATATCGAGCTTGCTACAAG
GGACTTTCCGCTGGGGACTTTCCAGGGAGGCGTGGCCTGGGCGGGACTGGGGAGTGGCGAGCCCTCAGAT
CCTGCATATAAGCAGCTGCTTTTTGCCTGTACTGGGTCTCTCTGGTTAGACCAGATCTGAGCCTGGGAGC
TCTCTGGCTAACTAGGGAACCCACTGCTTAAGCCTCAATAAAGCTTGCCTTGAGTGCTTCAAGTAGTGTG
TGCCCGTCTGTTGTGTGACTCTGGTAACTAGAGATCCCTCAGACCCTTTTAGTCAGTGTGGAAAATCTCT
AGCAGTGGCGCCCGAACAGGGACTTGAAAGCGAAAGGGAAACCAGAGGAGCTCTCTCGACGCAGGACTCG
GCTTGCTGAAGCGCGCACGGCAAGAGGCGAGGGGCGGCGACTGGTGAGTACGCCAAAAATTTTGACTAGC
GGAGGCTAGAAGGAGAGAGATGGGTGCGAGAGCGTCAGTATTAAGCGGGGGAGAATTAGATCGCGATGGG
AAAAAATTCGGTTAAGGCCAGGGGGAAAGAAAAAATATAAATTAAAACATATAGTATGGGCAAGCAGGGA
GCTAGAACGATTCGCAGTTAATCCTGGCCTGTTAGAAACATCAGAAGGCTGTAGACAAATACTGGGACAG
CTACAACCATCCCTTCAGACAGGATCAGAAGAACTTAGATCATTATATAATACAGTAGCAACCCTCTATT
GTGTGCATCAAAGGATAGAGATAAAAGACACCAAGGAAGCTTTAGACAAGATAGAGGAAGAGCAAAACAA
AAGTAAGACCACCGCACAGCAAGCGGCCGGCCGCTGATCTTCAGACCTGGAGGAGGAGATATGAGGGACA
ATTGGAGAAGTGAATTATATAAATATAAAGTAGTAAAAATTGAACCATTAGGAGTAGCACCCACCAAGGC
AAAGAGAAGAGTGGTGCAGAGAGAAAAAAGAGCAGTGGGAATAGGAGCTTTGTTCCTTGGGTTCTTGGGA
GCAGCAGGAAGCACTATGGGCGCAGCGTCAATGACGCTGACGGTACAGGCCAGACAATTATTGTCTGGTA
TAGTGCAGCAGCAGAACAATTTGCTGAGGGCTATTGAGGCGCAACAGCATCTGTTGCAACTCACAGTCTG
GGGCATCAAGCAGCTCCAGGCAAGAATCCTGGCTGTGGAAAGATACCTAAAGGATCAACAGCTCCTGGGG
ATTTGGGGTTGCTCTGGAAAACTCATTTGCACCACTGCTGTGCCTTGGAATGCTAGTTGGAGTAATAAAT
CTCTGGAACAGATTTGGAATCACACGACCTGGATGGAGTGGGACAGAGAAATTAACAATTACACAAGCTT
AATACACTCCTTAATTGAAGAATCGCAAAACCAGCAAGAAAAGAATGAACAAGAATTATTGGAATTAGAT
AAATGGGCAAGTTTGTGGAATTGGTTTAACATAACAAATTGGCTGTGGTATATAAAATTATTCATAATGA
TAGTAGGAGGCTTGGTAGGTTTAAGAATAGTTTTTGCTGTACTTTCTATAGTGAATAGAGTTAGGCAGGG
ATATTCACCATTATCGTTTCAGACCCACCTCCCAACCCCGAGGGGACCCGACAGGCCCGAAGGAATAGAA
GAAGAAGGTGGAGAGAGAGACAGAGACAGATCCATTCGATTAGTGAACGGATCTCGACGGTATCGCCTTT
AAAAGAAAAGGGGGGATTGGGGGGTACAGTGCAGGGGAAAGAATAGTAGACATAATAGCAACAGACATAC
AAACTAAAGAACTACAAAAACAAATTACAAAAATTCAAAATTTTCGGGTTTATTACAGGGACAGCAGAGA
TCCAGTTTATCGATGAGGCCCTTTCGTCTTCACTCGAGGTGCCCGTCAGTGGGCAGAGCGCACATCGCCC
ACAGTCCCCGAGAAGTTGGGGGGAGGGGTCGGCAATTGAACCGGTGCCTAGAGAAGGTGGCGCGGGGTAA
ACTGGGAAAGTGATGTCGTGTACTGGCTCCGCCTTTTTCCCGAGGGTGGGGGAGAACCGTATATAAGTGC
AGTAGTCGCCGTGAACGTTCTTTTTCGCAACGGGTTTGCCGCCAGAACACAGGTAAGTGCCGTGTGTGGT
TCCCGCGGGCCTGGCCTCTTTACGGGTTATGGCCCTTGCGTGCCTTGAATTACTTCCACCTGGCTGCAGT
ACGTGATTCTTGATCCCGAGCTTCGGGTTGGAAGTGGGTGGGAGAGTTCGAGGCCTTGCGCTTAAGGAGC
CCCTTCGCCTCGTGCTTGAGTTGAGGCCTGGCCTGGGCGCTGGGGCCGCCGCGTGCGAATCTGGTGGCAC
CTTCGCGCCTGTCTCGCTGCTTTCGATAAGTCTCTAGCCATTTAAAATTTTTGATGACCTGCTGCGACGC
TTTTTTTCTGGCAAGATAGTCTTGTAAATGCGGGCCAAGATCTGCACACTGGTATTTCGGTTTTTGGGGC
CGCGGGCGGCGACGGGGCCCGTGCGTCCCAGCGCACATGTTCGGCGAGGCGGGGCCTGCGAGCGCGGCCA
CCGAGAATCGGACGGGGGTAGTCTCAAGCTGGCCGGCCTGCTCTGGTGCCTGGCCTCGCGCCGCCGTGTA
TCGCCCCGCCCTGGGCGGCAAGGCTGGCCCGGTCGGCACCAGTTGCGTGAGCGGAAAGATGGCCGCTTCC
CGGCCCTGCTGCAGGGAGCTCAAAATGGAGGACGCGGCGCTCGGGAGAGCGGGCGGGTGAGTCACCCACA
CAAAGGAAAAGGGCCTTTCCGTCCTCAGCCGTCGCTTCATGTGACTCCACGGAGTACCGGGCGCCGTCCA
GGCACCTCGATTAGTTCTCGAGCTTTTGGAGTACGTCGTCTTTAGGTTGGGGGGAGGGGTTTTATGCGAT
GGAGTTTCCCCACACTGAGTGGGTGGAGACTGAAGTTAGGCCAGCTTGGCACTTGATGTAATTCTCCTTG
GAATTTGCCCTTTTTGAGTTTGGATCTTGGTTCATTCTCAAGCCTCAGACAGTGGTTCAAAGTTTTTTTC
TTCCATTTCAGGTGTCGTGAGGATCCGCGGCCGCCACCATGGAGGTGGACACCGAGGAGAAGCGGCATCG
CACGCGGTCCAAAGGGGTTCGAGTTCCCGTGGAACCAGCCATACAAGAGCTGTTCAGCTGTCCCACCCCT
GGCTGTGACGGCAGTGGTCATGTCAGTGGCAAATATGCAAGACACAGAAGTGTATATGGTTGTCCCTTGG
CGAAAAAAAGAAAAACACAAGATAAACAGCCCCAGGAACCTGCTCCTAAACGAAAGCCATTTGCCGTGAA
AGCAGACAGCTCCTCAGTGGATGAGTGTGACGACAGTGATGGGACTGAGGACATGGATGAGAAGGAGGAG
GATGAGGGGGAGGAGTACTCCGAGGACAATGACGAGCCAGGGGATGAGGACGAGGAGGACGAGGAGGGGG
ACCGGGAGGAGGAGGAGGAGATCGAGGAGGAGGATGAGGACGATGACGAGGATGGAGAAGATGTGGAGGA
TGAAGAAGAGGAAGAGGAGGAGGAGGAGGAGGAGGAAGAGGAAGAAGAAAACGAAGACCATCAAATGAAT
TGTCACAATACTCGAATAATGCAAGACACAGAAAAGGATGATAACAATAATGACGAATATGACAATTACG
ATGAACTGGTGGCCAAGTCATTGTTAAACCTCGGCAAAATCGCTGAGGATGCAGCCTACCGGGCCAGGAC
TGAGTCAGAAATGAACAGCAATACCTCCAATAGTCTGGAAGACGATAGTGACAAAAACGAAAACCTGGGT
CGGAAAAGTGAGTTGAGTTTAGACTTAGACAGTGATGTTGTTAGAGAAACAGTGGACTCCCTTAAACTAT
TAGCCCAAGGACACGGTGTTGTGCTCTCAGAAAACATGAATGACAGAAATTATGCAGACAGCATGTCGCA
GCAAGACAGTAGAAATATGAATTACGTCATGTTGGGGAAGCCCATGAACAATGGACTCATGGAAAAGATG
GTGGAGGAGAGCGATGAGGAGGTGTGTCTGAGCAGTCTGGAGTGTTTGAGGAATCAGTGCTTCGACCTGG
CCAGGAAGCTCAGTGAGACCAACCCGCAGGAGAGGAATCCGCAGCAGAACATGAACATCCGTCAGCATGT
CCGGCCAGAAGAGGACTTCCCAGGAAGGACGCCGGACAGAAACTACTCGGACATGCTGAACCTCATGCGG
CTGGAGGAGCAGTTGAGCCCCCGGTCGAGAGTGTTTGCCAGCTGTGCGAAGGAGGATGGGTGTCATGAGC
GGGACGACGATACCACCTCTGTGAACTCGGACAGGTCTGAAGAGGTGTTCGACATGACCAAGGGGAACCT
GACCCTGCTGGAGAAAGCCATCGCTTTGGAAACGGAAAGAGCAAAGGCCATGAGGGAGAAGATGGCCATG
GAAGCTGGGAGGAGGGACAATATGAGGTCATATGAGGACCAGTCTCCGAGACAACTTCCCGGGGAGGACA
GAAAGCCTAAATCCAGTGACAGCCATGTCAAAAAGCCATACTATGATCCCTCAAGAACAGAAAAGAAAGA
GAGCAAGTGTCCAACCCCCGGGTGTGATGGAACCGGCCACGTAACTGGGCTGTACCCACATCACCGCAGC
CTGTCCGGATGCCCGCACAAAGATAGGGTCCCTCCAGAAATCCTTGCCATGCATGAAAGTGTCCTCAAGT
GCCCCACTCCGGGCTGCACGGGGCGCGGGCATGTCAACAGCAACAGGAACTCCCACCGAAGCCTCTCCGG
ATGCCCGATCGCTGCAGCAGAGAAACTGGCCAAGGCACAGGAAAAGCACCAGAGCTGCGACGTGTCCAAG
TCCAGCCAGGCCTCGGACCGCGTGCTCAGGCCAATGTGCTTTGTGAAGCAGCTGGAGATTCCTCAGTATG
GCTACAGAAACAATGTCCCCACAACTACGCCGCGTTCCAACCTGGCCAAGGAGCTCGAGAAATATTCCAA
GACCTCGTTTGAATACAACAGTTACGACAACCATACTTATGGCAAGCGAGCCATAGCTCCCAAGGTGCAA
ACCAGGGATATATCCCCCAAAGGATATGATGATGCGAAGCGGTACTGCAAGGACCCCAGCCCCAGCAGCA
GCAGCACCAGCAGCTACGCGCCCAGCAGCAGCAGCAACCTGAGCTGCGGCGGGGGCAGCAGCGCCAGCAG
CACGTGCAGCAAGAGCAGCTTCGACTACACGCACGACATGGAGGCGGCCCACATGGCGGCCACCGCCATC
CTCAACCTGTCCACGCGCTGCCGCGAGATGCCGCAGAACCTGAGCACCAAGCCGCAGGACCTGTGCGCCA
CGCGGAACCCTGACATGGAGGTGGATGAGAACGGGACCCTGGACCTCAGCATGAACAAGCAGAGGCCGCG
GGACAGCTGCTGCCCCATCCTGACCCCTCTGGAGCCCATGTCCCCCCAGCAGCAGGCAGTGATGAACAAC
CGGTGTTTCCAGCTGGGCGAGGGCGACTGCTGGGACTTGCCCGTAGACTACACCAAAATGAAACCCCGGA
GGATAGACGAGGACGAGTCCAAAGACATTACTCCAGAAGACTTGGACCCATTCCAGGAGGCTCTAGAAGA
AAGACGGTATCCCGGGGAGGTGACCATCCCAAGTCCCAAACCCAAGTACCCTCAGTGCAAGGAGAGCAAA
AAGGACTTAATAACTCTGTCTGGCTGCCCCCTGGCGGACAAAAGCATTCGAAGTATGCTGGCCACCAGCT
CCCAAGAACTCAAGTGCCCCACGCCTGGCTGTGATGGTTCTGGACATATCACCGGCAATTATGCTTCTCA
TCGGAGCCTTTCAGGTTGCCCAAGAGCAAAGAAAAGTGGTATCAGGATAGCACAGAGCAAAGAAGATAAA
GAAGATCAAGAACCCATCAGGTGTCCGGTCCCCGGGTGCGACGGCCAGGGCCACATCACTGGGAAGTACG
CGTCCCATCGCAGCGCCTCCGGGTGCCCCTTGGCGGCCAAGAGGCAGAAAGACGGGTACCTGAATGGCTC
CCAGTTCTCCTGGAAGTCGGTCAAGACGGAAGGCATGTCCTGCCCCACGCCAGGATGCGACGGCTCAGGC
CACGTCAGCGGCAGCTTCCTCACACACCGCAGCTTGTCAGGATGCCCGAGAGCCACGTCAGCGATGAAGA
AGGCAAAGCTTTCTGGAGAGCAGATGCTGACCATCAAACAGCGGGCCAGCAACGGTATAGAAAATGATGA
AGAAATCAAACAGTTAGATGAAGAAATCAAGGAGCTAAATGAATCCAATTCCCAGATGGAAGCCGATATG
ATTAAACTCAGAACTCAGATTACCACGATGGAGAGCAACCTGAAGACCATCGAAGAGGAGAACAAAGTGA
TTGAGCAGCAGAACGAGTCTCTCCTCCACGAGCTGGCGAACCTGAGCCAGTCTCTGATCCACAGCCTGGC
TAACATCCAGCTGCCGCACATGGATCCAATCAATGAACAAAATTTTGATGCTTACGTGACTACTTTGACG
GAAATGTATACAAATCAAGATCGTTATCAGAGTCCAGAAAATAAAGCCCTACTGGAAAATATAAAGCAGG
CTGTGAGAGGAATTCAGGTCTGAGGCCGCGCCGGCTCTAGATCGCGAACGCGTGAATTCTACCGGGTAGG
GGAGGCGCTTTTCCCAAGGCAGTCTGGAGCATGCGCTTTAGCAGCCCCGCTGGGCACTTGGCGCTACACA
AGTGGCCTCTGGCCTCGCACACATTCCACATCCACCGGTAGGCGCCAACCGGCTCCGTTCTTTGGTGGCC
CCTTCGCGCCACCTTCTACTCCTCCCCTAGTCAGGAAGTTCCCCCCCGCCCCGCAGCTCGCGTCGTGCAG
GACGTGACAAATGGAAGTAGCACGTCTCACTAGTCTCGTGCAGATGGACAGCACCGCTGAGCAATGGAAG
CGGGTAGGCCTTTGGGGCAGCGGCCAATAGCAGCTTTGCTCCTTCGCTTTCTGGGCTCAGAGGCTGGGAA
GGGGTGGGTCCGGGGGCGGGCTCAGGGGCGGGCTCAGGGGCGGGGCGGGCGCCCGAAGGTCCTCCGGAGG
CCCGGCATTCTGCACGCTTCAAAAGCGCACGTCTGCCGCGCTGTTCTCCTCTTCCTCATCTCCGGGCCTT
TCGACCTGCAGCCCAAGCTTCCTAGGACCATGGCCAAGCCTTTGTCTCAAGAAGAATCCACCCTCATTGA
AAGAGCAACGGCTACAATCAACAGCATCCCCATCTCTGAAGACTACAGCGTCGCCAGCGCAGCTCTCTCT
AGCGACGGCCGCATCTTCACTGGTGTCAATGTATATCATTTTACTGGGGGACCTTGTGCAGAACTCGTGG
TGCTGGGCACTGCTGCTGCTGCGGCAGCTGGCAACCTGACTTGTATCGTCGCGATCGGAAATGAGAACAG
GGGCATCTTGAGCCCCTGCGGACGGTGCCGACAGGTGCTTCTCGATCTGCATCCTGGGATCAAAGCCATA
GTGAAGGACAGTGATGGACAGCCGACGGCAGTTGGGATTCGTGAATTGCTGCCCTCTGGTTATGTGTGGG
AGGGCTAACCCGGGCGGGGCGCGTCTGGAACAATCAACCTCTGGATTACAAAATTTGTGAAAGATTGACT
GGTATTCTTAACTATGTTGCTCCTTTTACGCTATGTGGATACGCTGCTTTAATGCCTTTGTATCATGCTA
TTGCTTCCCGTATGGCTTTCATTTTCTCCTCCTTGTATAAATCCTGGTTGCTGTCTCTTTATGAGGAGTT
GTGGCCCGTTGTCAGGCAACGTGGCGTGGTGTGCACTGTGTTTGCTGACGCAACCCCCACTGGTTGGGGC
ATTGCCACCACCTGTCAGCTCCTTTCCGGGACTTTCGCTTTCCCCCTCCCTATTGCCACGGCGGAACTCA
TCGCCGCCTGCCTTGCCCGCTGCTGGACAGGGGCTCGGCTGTTGGGCACTGACAATTCCGTGGTGTTGTC
GGGGAAGCTGACGTCCTTTCCATGGCTGCTCGCCTGTGTTGCCACCTGGATTCTGCGCGGGACGTCCTTC
TGCTACGTCCCTTCGGCCCTCAATCCAGCGGACCTTCCTTCCCGCGGCCTGCTGCCGGCTCTGCGGCCTC
TTCCGCGTCTTCGCCTTCGCCCTCAGACGAGTCGGATCTCCCTTTGGGCCGCCTCCCCGCCTGGAATTAA
TTCTGCAGTCGAGACCTAGAAAAACATGGAGCAATCACAAGTAGCAATACAGCAGCTACCAATGCTGATT
GTGCCTGGCTAGAAGCACAAGAGGAGGAGGAGGTGGGTTTTTCCAGTCACACCTCAGGTACCTTTAAGAC
CAATGACTTACAAGGCAGCTGTAGATCTTAGCCACTTTTTAAAAGAAAAGAGGGGACTGGAAGGGCTAAT
TCACTCCCAACGAAGACAAGATATCCTTGATCTGTGGATCTACCACACACAAGGCTACTTCCCTGATTAG
CAGAACTACACACCAGGGCCAGGGGTCAGATATCCACTGACCTTTGGATGGTGCTACAAGCTAGTACCAG
TTGAGCCAGATAAGGTAGAAGAGGCCAATAAAGGAGAGAACACCAGCTTGTTACACCCTGTGAGCCTGCA
TGGGATGGATGACCCGGAGAGAGAAGTGTTAGAGTGGAGGTTTGACAGCCGCCTAGCATTTCATCACGTG
GCCCGAGAGCTGCATCCGGAGTACTTCAAGAACTGCTGATATCGAGCTTGCTACAAGGGACTTTCCGCTG
GGGACTTTCCAGGGAGGCGTGGCCTGGGCGGGACTGGGGAGTGGCGAGCCCTCAGATCCTGCATATAAGC
AGCTGCTTTTTGCCTGTACTGGGTCTCTCTGGTTAGACCAGATCTGAGCCTGGGAGCTCTCTGGCTAACT
AGGGAACCCACTGCTTAAGCCTCAATAAAGCTTGCCTTGAGTGCTTCAAGTAGTGTGTGCCCGTCTGTTG
TGTGACTCTGGTAACTAGAGATCCCTCAGACCCTTTTAGTCAGTGTGGAAAATCTCTAGCAGTAGTAGTT
CATGTCATCTTATTATTCAGTATTTATAACTTGCAAAGAAATGAATATCAGAGAGTGAGAGGCCTTGACA
TTGCTAGCGTTTTACCGTCGACCTCTAGCTAGAGCTTGGCGTAATCATGGTCATAGCTGTTTCCTGTGTG
AAATTGTTATCCGCTCACAATTCCACACAACATACGAGCCGGAAGCATAAAGTGTAAAGCCTGGGGTGCC
TAATGAGTGAGCTAACTCACATTAATTGCGTTGCGCTCACTGCCCGCTTTCCAGTCGGGAAACCTGTCGT
GCCAGCTGCATTAATGAATCGGCCAACGCGCGGGGAGAGGCGGTTTGCGTATTGGGCGCTCTTCCGCTTC
CTCGCTCACTGACTCGCTGCGCTCGGTCGTTCGGCTGCGGCGAGCGGTATCAGCTCACTCAAAGGCGGTA
ATACGGTTATCCACAGAATCAGGGGATAACGCAGGAAAGAACATGTGAGCAAAAGGCCAGCAAAAGGCCA
GGAACCGTAAAAAGGCCGCGTTGCTGGCGTTTTTCCATAGGCTCCGCCCCCCTGACGAGCATCACAAAAA
TCGACGCTCAAGTCAGAGGTGGCGAAACCCGACAGGACTATAAAGATACCAGGCGTTTCCCCCTGGAAGC
TCCCTCGTGCGCTCTCCTGTTCCGACCCTGCCGCTTACCGGATACCTGTCCGCCTTTCTCCCTTCGGGAA
GCGTGGCGCTTTCTCATAGCTCACGCTGTAGGTATCTCAGTTCGGTGTAGGTCGTTCGCTCCAAGCTGGG
CTGTGTGCACGAACCCCCCGTTCAGCCCGACCGCTGCGCCTTATCCGGTAACTATCGTCTTGAGTCCAAC
CCGGTAAGACACGACTTATCGCCACTGGCAGCAGCCACTGGTAACAGGATTAGCAGAGCGAGGTATGTAG
GCGGTGCTACAGAGTTCTTGAAGTGGTGGCCTAACTACGGCTACACTAGAAGAACAGTATTTGGTATCTG
CGCTCTGCTGAAGCCAGTTACCTTCGGAAAAAGAGTTGGTAGCTCTTGATCCGGCAAACAAACCACCGCT
GGTAGCGGTTTTTTTGTTTGCAAGCAGCAGATTACGCGCAGAAAAAAAGGATCTCAAGAAGATCCTTTGA
TCTTTTCTACGGGGTCTGACGCTCAGTGGAACGAAAACTCACGTTAAGGGATTTTGGTCATGAGATTATC
AAAAAGGATCTTCACCTAGATCCTTTTAAATTAAAAATGAAGTTTTAAATCAATCTAAAGTATATATGAG
TAAACTTGGTCTGACAGTTACCAATGCTTAATCAGTGAGGCACCTATCTCAGCGATCTGTCTATTTCGTT
CATCCATAGTTGCCTGACTCCCCGTCGTGTAGATAACTACGATACGGGAGGGCTTACCATCTGGCCCCAG
TGCTGCAATGATACCGCGAGACCCACGCTCACCGGCTCCAGATTTATCAGCAATAAACCAGCCAGCCGGA
AGGGCCGAGCGCAGAAGTGGTCCTGCAACTTTATCCGCCTCCATCCAGTCTATTAATTGTTGCCGGGAAG
CTAGAGTAAGTAGTTCGCCAGTTAATAGTTTGCGCAACGTTGTTGCCATTGCTACAGGCATCGTGGTGTC
ACGCTCGTCGTTTGGTATGGCTTCATTCAGCTCCGGTTCCCAACGATCAAGGCGAGTTACATGATCCCCC
ATGTTGTGCAAAAAAGCGGTTAGCTCCTTCGGTCCTCCGATCGTTGTCAGAAGTAAGTTGGCCGCAGTGT
TATCACTCATGGTTATGGCAGCACTGCATAATTCTCTTACTGTCATGCCATCCGTAAGATGCTTTTCTGT
GACTGGTGAGTACTCAACCAAGTCATTCTGAGAATAGTGTATGCGGCGACCGAGTTGCTCTTGCCCGGCG
TCAATACGGGATAATACCGCGCCACATAGCAGAACTTTAAAAGTGCTCATCATTGGAAAACGTTCTTCGG
GGCGAAAACTCTCAAGGATCTTACCGCTGTTGAGATCCAGTTCGATGTAACCCACTCGTGCACCCAACTG
ATCTTCAGCATCTTTTACTTTCACCAGCGTTTCTGGGTGAGCAAAAACAGGAAGGCAAAATGCCGCAAAA
AAGGGAATAAGGGCGACACGGAAATGTTGAATACTCATACTCTTCCTTTTTCAATATTATTGAAGCATTT
ATCAGGGTTATTGTCTCATGAGCGGATACATATTTGAATGTATTTAGAAAAATAAACAAATAGGGGTTCC
GCGCACATTTCCCCGAAAAGTGCCACCTGACGTCGACGGATCGGGAGATCAACTTGTTTATTGCAGCTTA
TAATGGTTACAAATAAAGCAATAGCATCACAAATTTCACAAATAAAGCATTTTTTTCACTGCATTCTAGT
TGTGGTTTGTCCAAACTCATCAATGTATCTTATCATGTCTGGATCAACTGGATAACTCAAGCTAACCAAA
ATCATCCCAAACTTCCCACCCCATACCCTATTACCACTGCCAATTACCTAGTGGTTTCATTTACTCTAAA
CCTGTGATTCCTCTGAATTATTTTCATTTTAAAGAAATTGTATTTGTTAAATATGTACTACAAACTTAGT
AGTTTTTAAAGAAATTGTATTTGTTAAATATGTACTACAAACTTAGTAGT
