>Addgene plasmid #60861 | phMYT1L-N106 | addgene partial sequence | sequence record 100202 | MSCV_C_rev2 5'-ggccagaggccacttgtgtagcgcc-3'
CCAGCGGGGCTGCTAAAGCGCATGCTCCAGACTGCCTTGGGAAAAGCGCCTCCCCTACCCGGTAGAATTC
ACGCGTTCGCGATCTAGAGCCGGCGCGGCCTCAGACCTGAATTCCTCTCACAGCCTGCTTTATATTTTCC
AGTAGGGCTTTATTTTCTGGACTCTGATAACGATCTTGATTTGTATACATTTCCGTCAAAGTAGTCACGT
AAGCATCAAAATTTTGTTCATTGATTGGATCCATGTGCGGCAGCTGGATGTTAGCCAGGCTGTGGATCAG
AGACTGGCTCAGGTTCGCCAGCTCGTGGAGGAGAGACTCGTTCTGCTGCTCAATCACTTTGTTCTCCTCT
TCGATGGTCTTCAGGTTGCTCTCCATCGTGGTAATCTGAGTTCTGAGTTTAATCATATCGGCTTCCATCT
GGGAATTGGATTCATTTAGCTCCTTGATTTCTTCATCTAACTGTTTGATTTCTTCATCATTTTCTATACC
GTTGCTGGCCCGCTGTTTGATGGTCAGCATCTGCTCTCCAGAAAGCTTTGCCTTCTTCATCGCTGACGTG
GCTCTCGGGCATCCTGACAAGCTGCGGTGTGTGAGGAAGCTGCCGCTGACGTGGCCTGAGCCGTCGCATC
CTGGCGTGGGGCAGGACATGCCTTCCGTCTTGACCGACTTCCAGGAGAACTGGGAGCCATTCAGGTACCC
GTCTTTCTGCCTCTTGGCCGCCAAGGGGCACCCGGAGGCGCTGCGATGGGACGCGTACTTCCCAGTGATG
TGGCCCTGGCCGTCGCACCCGGGGACCGGACACCTGATGGGTTCTTGATCTTCTTTATCTTCTTTGCTCT
GTGCTATCCTG
