>Addgene plasmid #60861 | phMYT1L-N106 | addgene partial sequence | sequence record 100203 | EF1a-F 5'-TCAAGCCTCAGACAGTGGTTC-3'
TTTCAGGTGTCGTGAGGATCCGCGGCCGCCACCATGGAGGTGGACACCGAGGAGAAGCGGCATCGCACGC
GGTCCAAAGGGGTTCGAGTTCCCGTGGAACCAGCCATACAAGAGCTGTTCAGCTGTCCCACCCCTGGCTG
TGACGGCAGTGGTCATGTCAGTGGCAAATATGCAAGACACAGAAGTGTATATGGTTGTCCCTTGGCGAAA
AAAAGAAAAACACAAGATAAACAGCCCCAGGAACCTGCTCCTAAACGAAAGCCATTTGCCGTGAAAGCAG
ACAGCTCCTCAGTGGATGAGTGTGACGACAGTGATGGGACTGAGGACATGGATGAGAAGGAGGAGGATGA
GGGGGAGGAGTACTCCGAGGACAATGACGAGCCAGGGGATGAGGACGAGGAGGACGAGGAGGGGGACCGG
GAGGAGGAGGAGGAGATCGAGGAGGAGGATGAGGACGATGACGAGGATGGAGAAGATGTGGAGGATGAAG
AAGAGGAAGAGGAGGAGGAGGAGGAGGAGGAAGAGGAAGAAGAAAACGAAGACCATCAAATGAATTGTCA
CAATACTCGAATAATGCAAGACACAGAAAAGGATGATAACAATAATGACGAATATGACAATTACGATGAA
CTGGTGGCCAAGTCATTGTTAAACCTCGGCAAAATCGCTGAGGATGCAGCCTACCGGGCCAGGACTGAGT
CAGAAATGAACAGCAATACCTCCAATAGTCTGGAAGACGATAGTGAC
